>Addgene plasmid #30393 | pET-HJURP-CBP | addgene partial sequence | sequence record 35521 | 30393 with T7
ATTTTGTTTAACTTTAAGAAGGAGATATACATATGCACCACCACCACCACCACCTGCTGCAGAAACTGCG
TGCGAGCCGTCGTCGTTTTCAGCGTCGTATGCAGCGTTTAATTGAAAAGTATAATCAGCCGTTTGAAGAT
ACCCCGGTGGTGCAGATGGCGACCCTGACCTATGAAACCCCGCAGGGCCTGCGTATTTGGGGTGGCCGTC
TGATTAAAGAACGTAATGAAGGCGAAATTCAGGATAGCAGCATGAAGCCTGCCGATCGTACAGATGGTAG
CGTGCAAGCAGCGGCGTGGGGCCCAGAACTGCCGAGCCATCGTACCGTGCTGTAAGGATCCGAATTCTGT
ACAGGCCTTGGCGCGCCTGCAGGCGAGCTCCGTCGACAAGCTTGCGGCCGCACTCGAGCACCACCACCAC
CACCACCACCACTAATTGATTAATACCTAGGCTGCTAAACAAAGCCCGAAAGGAAGCTGAGTTGGCTGCT
GCCACCGCTGAGCAATAACTAGCATAACCCCTTGGGGCCTCTAAACGGGTCTTGAGGGGTTTTTTGCTGA
AAGGAGGAACTATATCCGGATTGGCGAATGGG
[124 nt withheld, positions 593-716]
C
[91 nt withheld, positions 718-808]
A
[49 nt withheld, positions 810-858]
CCTTTGACGTTGGAGTCCACGTTCTTTAATAGTGGACTCTTGTTCCAAACTGGAACACACTCACCTATCT
CGTC
