[The description below was written by a language model from this plasmid's Addgene catalogue record.]
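Description:
pET-HJURP-CBP is a bacterial expression plasmid built on the pET42+b backbone (about 6 kb without insert). It is maintained in E. coli under kanamycin selection and is recorded as high copy. As a pET-series vector it is designed for T7-driven expression. The record does not list the promoter explicitly, but the T7 promoter and T7 terminator sequencing primers indicate that the insert sits within a T7 transcription unit. This arrangement requires a host supplying T7 RNA polymerase, such as a DE3 lysogen. The record accordingly distinguishes a cloning strain used for propagation from a codon-supplemented BL21(DE3) derivative recommended for protein production.

The payload is an insert of roughly 300 bp described as the CENP-A binding domain of HJURP, the chaperone that recognises the centromere-specific histone H3 variant CENP-A (CenH3). It carries an N-terminal His tag for metal-affinity purification. The fragment was cloned between NdeI and XhoI, with the NdeI site destroyed during cloning and the XhoI site retained. Cloning through NdeI in pET42-type vectors would normally remove the vector's upstream fusion partner, although the record does not confirm this.

The species field lists both human and budding yeast, and the linked gene entry is CENPA rather than HJURP. The record does not explain these annotations, so the exact composition of the insert should be checked against the sequence. Given the associated study on how chaperones of the Scm3/HJURP family recognise CenH3, the plasmid is most plausibly used to produce recombinant protein for structural and biophysical work. No feature table was provided, so other backbone elements cannot be detailed.
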