Addgene plasmid #30393: pET-HJURP-CBP
Depositing lab: Yawen Bai. Depositing organization: National Cancer Institute (NCI). Publication: Structural basis for recognition of centromere histone variant CenH3 by the chaperone Scm3. Zhou Z, Feng H, Zhou BR, Ghirlando R, Hu K, Zwolak A, Miller Jenkins LM, Xiao H, Tjandra N, Wu C, Bai Y. Nature. 2011 Apr 14. 472(7342):234-7. 10.1038/nature09854 PubMed 21412236.
Backbone
  Vector backbone: pET42+b
  Backbone size w/o insert (bp): 6000
  Vector type: Bacterial Expression
Growth in bacteria
  Bacterial resistance: Kanamycin, 50 μg/mL
  Growth temperature: 37°C
  Growth strain: DH5alpha
  Growth instructions: Plasmid is provided in DH5a cells. BL21-CodonPlus (DE3)-RILP Competent Cells from Agilent are recommended for expression.
  Copy number: High Copy
Gene/Insert
  Gene/Insert name: HJURP CenpA Binding Domain
  Species: H. sapiens (human), S. cerevisiae (budding yeast)
  Insert size (bp): 300
  Entrez Gene: CENPA (a.k.a. CENP-A, CenH3)
  Tag / fusion protein: His (N terminal on insert)
  Cloning method: Restriction Enzyme; 5′ cloning site NdeI (destroyed during cloning); 3′ cloning site XhoI (not destroyed)
  Sequencing primers: 5′ T7 pro; 3′ T7 ter
Terms and licenses: Academic/Nonprofit Terms; Industry Terms: Not Available to Industry
How to cite: pET-HJURP-CBP was a gift from Yawen Bai (Addgene plasmid # 30393 ; http://n2t.net/addgene:30393 ; RRID:Addgene_30393)
